>Addgene plasmid #81226 | pCALNL-eGFP-Esp3I | addgene full sequence | sequence record 168098 | Addgene NGS result
CCCCCGCCCCCATCGCTGCACAAAATAATTAAAAAATAAATAAATACAAAATTGGGGGTGGGGAGGGGGG
GGAGATGGGGAGAGTGAAGCAGAACGTGGGGCTCACCTCGACCATGGTAATAGCGATGACTAATACGTAG
ATGTACTGCCAAGTAGGAAAGTCCCATAAGGTCATGTACTGGGCATAATGCCAGGCGGGCCATTTACCGT
CATTGACGTCAATAGGGGGCGTACTTGGCATATGATACACTTGATGTACTGCCAAGTGGGCAGTTTACCG
TAAATACTCCACCCATTGACGTCAATGGAAAGTCCCTATTGGCGTTACTATGGGAACATACGTCATTATT
GACGTCAATGGGCGGGGGTCGTTGGGCGGTCAGCCAGGCGGGCCATTTACCGTAAGTTATGTAACGCGGA
ACTCCATATATGGGCTATGAACTAATGACCCCGTAATTGATTACTATTAATAACTAGTCAATAATCAATG
TCGACCCAGGTGGCACTTTTCGGGGAAATGTGCGCGGAACCCCTATTTGTTTATTTTTCTAAATACATTC
AAATATGTATCCGCTCATGAGACAATAACCCTGATAAATGCTTCAATAATATTGAAAAAGGAAGAGTATG
AGTATTCAACATTTCCGTGTCGCCCTTATTCCCTTTTTTGCGGCATTTTGCCTTCCTGTTTTTGCTCACC
CAGAAACGCTGGTGAAAGTAAAAGATGCTGAAGATCAGTTGGGTGCACGAGTGGGTTACATCGAACTGGA
TCTCAACAGCGGTAAGATCCTTGAGAGTTTTCGCCCCGAAGAACGTTTTCCAATGATGAGCACTTTTAAA
GTTCTGCTATGTGGCGCGGTATTATCCCGTATTGACGCCGGGCAAGAGCAACTCGGTCGCCGCATACACT
ATTCTCAGAATGACTTGGTTGAGTACTCACCAGTCACAGAAAAGCATCTTACGGATGGCATGACAGTAAG
AGAATTATGCAGTGCTGCCATAACCATGAGTGATAACACTGCGGCCAACTTACTTCTGACAACGATCGGA
GGACCGAAGGAGCTAACCGCTTTTTTGCACAACATGGGGGATCATGTAACTCGCCTTGATCGTTGGGAAC
CGGAGCTGAATGAAGCCATACCAAACGACGAGCGTGACACCACGATGCCTGTAGCAATGGCAACAACGTT
GCGCAAACTATTAACTGGCGAACTACTTACTCTAGCTTCCCGGCAACAATTAATAGACTGGATGGAGGCG
GATAAAGTTGCAGGACCACTTCTGCGCTCGGCCCTTCCGGCTGGCTGGTTTATTGCTGATAAATCTGGAG
CCGGTGAGCGTGGGTCTCGCGGTATCATTGCAGCACTGGGGCCAGATGGTAAGCCCTCCCGTATCGTAGT
TATCTACACGACGGGGAGTCAGGCAACTATGGATGAACGAAATAGACAGATCGCTGAGATAGGTGCCTCA
CTGATTAAGCATTGGTAACTGTCAGACCAAGTTTACTCATATATACTTTAGATTGATTTAAAACTTCATT
TTTAATTTAAAAGGATCTAGGTGAAGATCCTTTTTGATAATCTCATGACCAAAATCCCTTAACGTGAGTT
TTCGTTCCACTGAGCGTCAGACCCCGTAGAAAAGATCAAAGGATCTTCTTGAGATCCTTTTTTTCTGCGC
GTAATCTGCTGCTTGCAAACAAAAAAACCACCGCTACCAGCGGTGGTTTGTTTGCCGGATCAAGAGCTAC
CAACTCTTTTTCCGAAGGTAACTGGCTTCAGCAGAGCGCAGATACCAAATACTGTTCTTCTAGTGTAGCC
GTAGTTAGGCCACCACTTCAAGAACTCTGTAGCACCGCCTACATACCTCGCTCTGCTAATCCTGTTACCA
GTGGCTGCTGCCAGTGGCGATAAGTCGTGTCTTACCGGGTTGGACTCAAGACGATAGTTACCGGATAAGG
CGCAGCGGTCGGGCTGAACGGGGGGTTCGTGCACACAGCCCAGCTTGGAGCGAACGACCTACACCGAACT
GAGATACCTACAGCGTGAGCTATGAGAAAGCGCCACGCTTCCCGAAGGGAGAAAGGCGGACAGGTATCCG
GTAAGCGGCAGGGTCGGAACAGGAGAGCGCACGAGGGAGCTTCCAGGGGGAAACGCCTGGTATCTTTATA
GTCCTGTCGGGTTTCGCCACCTCTGACTTGAGCGTCGATTTTTGTGATGCTCGTCAGGGGGGCGGAGCCT
ATGGAAAAACGCCAGCAACGCGGCCTTTTTACGGTTCCTGGCCTTTTGCTGGCCTTTTGCTCACATGTTC
TTTCCTGCGTTATCCCCTGATTCTGTGGATAACCGTATTACCGCCTTTGAGTGAGCTGATACCGCTCGCC
GCAGCCGAACGACCGAGCGCAGCGAGTCAGTGAGCGAGGAAGCGGAAGAGCGCCCAATACGCAAACCGCC
TCTCCCCGCGCGTTGGCCGATTCATTAATGCAGCGGATCCAGACATGATAAGATACATTGATGAGTTTGG
ACAAACCACAACTAGAATGCAGTGAAAAAAATGCTTTATTTGTGAAATTTGTGATGCTATTGCTTTATTT
GTAACCATTATAAGCTGCAATAAACAAGTTAGCTTTTTGCAAAAGCCTAGGCCTCCAAAAAAGCCTCCTC
ACTACTTCTGGAATAGCTCAGAGGCCGAGGCGGCCTCGGCCTCTGCATAAATAAAAAAAATTAGTCAGCC
ATGGGGCGGAGAATGGGCGGAACTGGGCGGAGTTAGGGGCGGGACTATGGTTGCTGACTAATTGAGATGC
GGATCCGCTGGCACGACAGGTTTCCCGACTGGAAAGCGGGCAGTGAGCGCAACGCAATTAATGTGAGTTA
GCTCACTCATTAGGCACCCCAGGCTTTACACTTTATGCTTCCGGCTCGTATGTTGTGTGGAATTGTGAGC
GGATAACAATTTCACACAGGAAACAGCTATGACCATGATTACGCCAAGCTTGGGCTGCAGGTCGAGGGAT
CTCCATAAGAGAAGAGGGACAGCTATGACTGGGAGTAGTCAGGAGAGGAGGAAAAATCTGGCTAGTAAAA
CATGTAAGGAAAATTTTAGGGATGTTAAAGAAAAAAATAACACAAAACAAAATATAAAAAAAATCTAACC
TCAAGTCAAGGCTTTTCTATGGAATAAGGAATGGACAGCAGGGGGCTGTTTCATATACTGATGACCTCTT
TATAGCCAACCTTTGTTCATGGCAGCCAGCATATGGGCATATGTTGCCAAACTCTAAACCAAATACTCAT
TCTGATGTTTTAAATGATTTGCCCTCCCATATGTCCTTCCGAGTGAGAGACACAAAAAATTCCAACACAC
TATTGCAATGAAAATAAATTTCCTTTATTAGCCAGAAGTCAGATGCTCAAGGGGCTTCATGATGTCCCCA
TAATTTTTGGCAGAGGGAAAAAGATCTCAGTGGTATTTGTGAGCCAGGGCATTGGCCACACCAGCCACCA
CCTTCTGATAGGCAGCCTGCACCTGAGGAGTGCGGCCGCTTTACTTGTACAGCTCGTCCATGCCGAGAGT
GATCCCGGCGGCGGTCACGAACTCCAGCAGGACCATGTGATCGCGCTTCTCGTTGGGGTCTTTGCTCAGG
GCGGACTGGGTGCTCAGGTAGTGGTTGTCGGGCAGCAGCACGGGGCCGTCGCCGATGGGGGTGTTCTGCT
GGTAGTGGTCGGCGAGCTGCACGCTGCCGTCCTCGATGTTGTGGCGGATCTTGAAGTTCACCTTGATGCC
GTTCTTCTGCTTGTCGGCCATGATATAGACGTTGTGGCTGTTGTAGTTGTACTCCAGCTTGTGCCCCAGG
ATGTTGCCGTCCTCCTTGAAGTCGATGCCCTTCAGCTCGATGCGGTTCACCAGGGTGTCGCCCTCGAACT
TCACCTCGGCGCGGGTCTTGTAGTTGCCGTCGTCCTTGAAGAAGATGGTGCGCTCCTGGACGTAGCCTTC
GGGCATGGCGGACTTGAAGAAGTCGTGCTGCTTCATGTGGTCGGGGTAGCGGCTGAAGCACTGCACGCCG
TAGGTCAGGGTGGTCACGAGGGTGGGCCAGGGCACGGGCAGCTTGCCGGTGGTGCAGATGAACTTCAGGG
TCAGCTTGCCGTAGGTGGCATCGCCCTCGCCCTCGCCGGACACGCTGAACTTGTGGCCGTTTACGTCGCC
GTCCAGCTCGACCAGGATGGGCACCACCCCGGTGAACAGCTCCTCGCCCTTGCTCACCATGGTGGCGACC
GGTGGATCCCGGGCCCGCGGTACCGTCGACTGCAGAATTCAATTTAAATCGTACCGAGCGACTCGAGCGA
GACGGATGGCAGCGTCTCAACGCGTTCGCTCGAATTAATCAATTCTTTGCCAAAATGATGAGACAGCACA
ATAACCAGCACGTTGCCCAGGAGCTGTAGGAAAAAGAAGAAGGCATGAACATGGTTAGCAGAGGCTCTAG
AGCCGCCGGTCACACGCCAGAAGCCGAACCCCGCCCTGCCCCGTCCCCCCCGAAGGCAGCCGTCCCCCCG
CGGACAGCCCCGAGGCTGGAGAGGGAGAAGGGGACGGCGGCGCGGCGACGCACGAAGGCCCTCCCCGCCC
ATTTCCTTCCTGCCGGCGCCGCACCGCTTCGCCCCGCGCCCGCTAGAGGGGGTGCGGCGGCGCCTCCCAG
ATTTCGGCTCCGCACAGATTTGGGACAAAGGAAGTCCCTGCGCCCTCTCGCACGATTACCATAAAAGGCA
ATGGCTGCGGCTCGCCGCGCCTCGACAGCCGCCGGCGCTCCGGGGGCCGCCGCGCCCCTCCCC
Features (pLannotate 1.2.2; 18 found; start..end, strand, type, name):
    113..492     -  enhancer       CMV enhancer: human cytomegalovirus immediate early enhancer
    523..627     +  promoter       AmpR promoter: bla
    628..1488    +  CDS            AmpR: β-lactamase; bla; confers resistance to ampicillin, carbenicillin, and related antibiotics
   1659..2247    +  rep_origin     ori: high-copy-number ColE1/pMB1/pBR322/pUC origin of replication
   2430..2484    +  CDS            lacI (fragment): lac repressor; lacI; The lac repressor binds to the lac operator to inhibit transcription in E. coli. This inhibition can be relieved by adding lactose or isopropyl-β-D-thiogalactopyranoside (IPTG).
   2486..2620    -  polyA_signal   SV40 poly(A) signal: SV40 polyadenylation signal
   2640..2774    -  rep_origin     SV40 ori: SV40 origin of replication
   2778..2800    -  promoter       SV40 promoter (fragment): SV40 enhancer and early promoter
   2807..2846    +  CDS            lacI (fragment): lac repressor; lacI; The lac repressor binds to the lac operator to inhibit transcription in E. coli. This inhibition can be relieved by adding lactose or isopropyl-β-D-thiogalactopyranoside (IPTG).
   2859..2880    +  protein_bind   CAP binding site: CAP binding activates transcription in the presence of cAMP. E. coli catabolite activator protein
   2895..2925    +  promoter       lac promoter: promoter for the E. coli lac operon
   2933..2949    +  protein_bind   lac operator: The lac repressor binds to the lac operator to inhibit transcription in E. coli. This inhibition can be relieved by adding lactose or isopropyl-β-D-thiogalactopyranoside (IPTG). lac repressor encoded by lacI
   3334..3389    -  polyA_signal   β-globin poly(A) signal: rabbit β-globin polyadenylation signal (Gil and Proudfoot, 1987)
   3460..3531    -  CDS            HBB (fragment): HBB_PONPY - Experimental evidence at transcript level: Swiss-Prot protein existence level 2. Involved in oxygen transport from the lung to the various peripheral tissues. From Pongo pygmaeus (Bornean orangutan).
   3541..4260    -  CDS            EGFP: the original enhanced GFP (Yang et al., 1996) mammalian codon-optimized
   4274..4310    -  misc_feature   MCS (fragment): multiple cloning site
   4434..1       -  intron         chimeric intron (fragment) (across the origin): chimera between introns from chicken β-actin and rabbit β-globin
   4810..111     -  promoter       chicken β-actin promoter (fragment) (across the origin): contains a 21-bp deletion relative to the standard chicken β-actin promoter
