[The description below was written by a language model from this plasmid's Addgene catalogue record and pLannotate feature annotations shown in this document.]
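Description:
pCALNL-eGFP-Esp3I is a mammalian expression plasmid on the pCALNL backbone, derived from a loxP-based recombination reporter and reworked as a cloning intermediate for building custom recombinase reporters. It is maintained in E. coli through a high-copy ColE1/pUC-type origin and selected with ampicillin via the β-lactamase gene. The sequenced record also shows remnants of a lac promoter/operator region and an SV40 origin with an SV40 polyadenylation signal.

The payload is a CAG-style expression unit (listed as pCBa): the CMV immediate-early enhancer, the chicken β-actin promoter and a chimeric β-actin/β-globin intron drive EGFP, which is terminated by rabbit β-globin 3' sequence and its poly(A) signal. In the parent reporter, a kanamycin/neomycin resistance gene with a polyadenylation signal sat between promoter and EGFP as a stop cassette, so that fluorescence appeared only after recombinase-mediated deletion. According to the record, that cassette was excised with XhoI/MluI and replaced by two Esp3I sites. Esp3I is a type IIS enzyme, so these sites allow directional insertion of new cassettes flanked by user-chosen recombinase target sequences upstream of EGFP. The associated work concerns a programmable Cas9–serine recombinase fusion acting in mammalian cells, which fits use of this plasmid to assemble deletion reporters.

The record is internally inconsistent. The catalogue lists neomycin/G418 selection, names the insert as an Esp3I-Neo-Esp3I cassette and gives a 5.6 kb backbone. The 4.8 kb sequenced plasmid, however, carries no annotated neomycin resistance gene or loxP sites, matching the stated removal of the cassette. G418 selection therefore appears not to apply to this derivative.
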