Addgene plasmid #81226: pCALNL-eGFP-Esp3I
Purpose: Cloning plasmid derived from loxP reporter. The Kan and pA where digested and removed with XhoI/MluI and replaced with two Esp3I sites
Depositing lab: David Liu. Depositing organization: Harvard University. Publication: A programmable Cas9-serine recombinase fusion protein that operates on DNA sequences in mammalian cells. Chaikind B, Bessen JL, Thompson DB, Hu JH, Liu DR. Nucleic Acids Res. 2016 Aug 11. pii: gkw707. 10.1093/nar/gkw707 PubMed 27515511.
Backbone
  Vector backbone: pCALNL
  Backbone size w/o insert (bp): 5600
  Vector type: Mammalian Expression
  Selectable markers: Neomycin (select with G418)
Growth in bacteria
  Bacterial resistance: Ampicillin, 100 μg/mL
  Growth temperature: 37°C
  Growth strain: DH5alpha
  Copy number: High Copy
Gene/Insert
  Gene/Insert name: Esp31-Neo-Esp31 deletion cassette upstream of EGFP
  Species: Synthetic
  Promoter: pCBa
  Cloning method: Restriction Enzyme; 5′ cloning site Esp31 (not destroyed); 3′ cloning site Esp31 (not destroyed)
  Sequencing primers: 5′ GCCTTCTTCTTTTTCCTACAGC; 3′ CGCATCGAGCGAGCAC
Terms and licenses: Academic/Nonprofit Terms; Industry Terms: Not Available to Industry
How to cite: pCALNL-eGFP-Esp3I was a gift from David Liu (Addgene plasmid # 81226 ; http://n2t.net/addgene:81226 ; RRID:Addgene_81226)
