>Addgene plasmid #81226 | pCALNL-eGFP-Esp3I | addgene partial sequence | sequence record 168096 | EXFP-R 5'-GTCTTGTAGTTGCCGTCGTC-3'
GTAGCCTTCGGGCATGGCGGACTTGAAGAAGTCGTGCTGCTTCATGTGGTCGGGGTAGCGGCTGAAGCAC
TGCACGCCGTAGGTCAGGGTGGTCACGAGGGTGGGCCAGGGCACGGGCAGCTTGCCGGTGGTGCAGATGA
ACTTCAGGGTCAGCTTGCCGTAGGTGGCATCGCCCTCGCCCTCGCCGGACACGCTGAACTTGTGGCCGTT
TACGTCGCCGTCCAGCTCGACCAGGATGGGCACCACCCCGGTGAACAGCTCCTCGCCCTTGCTCACCATG
GTGGCGACCGGTGGATCCCGGGCCCGCGGTACCGTCGACTGCAGAATTCAATTTAAATCGTACCGAGCGA
CTCGAGCGAGACGGATGGCAGCGTCTCAACGCGTTCGCTCGAATTAATCAATTCTTTGCCAAAATGATGA
GACAGCACAATAACCAGCACGTTGCCCAGGAGCTGTAGGAAAAAGAAGAAGGCATGAACATGGTTAGCAG
AGGCTCTAGAGCCGCCGGTCACACGCCAGAAGCCGAACCCCGCCCTGCCCCGTCCCCCCCGAAGGCAGCC
GTCCCCCCGCGGACAGCCCCGAGGCTGGAGAGGGAGAAGGGGACGGCGGCGCGGCGACGCACGAAGGCCC
TCCCCGCCCATTTCCTTCCTGCCGGCGCCGCACCGCTTCGCCCCGCGCCCGCTAGAGGGGGTGCGGCGGC
GCCTCCCAGATTTCGGCTCCGCACAGATTTGGGACAAAG
